>Addgene plasmid #215295 | pWN212 | addgene full sequence | sequence record 431949 | Addgene NGS Result
GACGTCCTCGGTACCAAATTCCAGAAAAGAGGCCTCCCGAAAGGGGGGCCTTTTTTCGTTTTGGTCCATC
TTGAACTAGCATACATATTTACGGCTAGCTCAGCCCTAGGTATTATGCTAGCACGTCGACTTATCTCGAG
TGAGATATTGTTGACGAACTCATAAAGTCAAGTAGGAGATTAATTCCATGGGCCATCACCATCACCATCA
CCATCACCATCACAGCAGCGGCCATATCGAAGGTCGTCATAGCAAAGGAGAAGAACTTTTCACTGGAGTT
GTCCCAATTCTTGTTGAATTAGATGGTGATGTTAATGGGCACAAATTTTCTGTCCGTGGAGAGGGTGAAG
GTGATGCTACAAACGGAAAACTCACCCTTAAATTTATTTGCACTACTGGAAAACTACCTGTTCCGTGGCC
AACACTTGTCACTACTCTGACCTATGGTGTTCAATGCTTTTCCCGTTATCCGGATCACATGAAACGGCAT
GACTTTTTCAAGAGTGCCATGCCCGAAGGTTATGTACAGGAACGCACTATATCTTTCAAAGATGACGGGA
CCTACAAGACGCGTGCTGAAGTCAAGTTTGAAGGTGATACCCTTGTTAATCGTATCGAGTTAAAGGGTAT
TGATTTTAAAGAAGATGGAAACATTCTTGGACACAAACTTGAGTACAACTTTAACTCACACAATGTATAC
ATCACGGCAGACAAACAAAAGAATGGAATCAAAGCTAACTTCAAAATTCGCCACAACGTTGAAGATGGTT
CCGTTCAACTAGCAGACCATTATCAACAAAATACTCCAATTGGCGATGGCCCTGTCCTTTTACCAGACAA
CCATTACCTGTCGACACAATCTGTCCTTTCGAAAGATCCCAACGAAAAGCGTGACCACATGGTCCTTCTT
GAGTTTGTAACTGCTGCTGGGATTACACATGGCATGGATGAGCTCTACAAATAATAAGAATTCTTCAGCC
AAAAAACTTAAGACCGCCGGTCTTGTCCACTACCTTGCAGTAATGCGGTGGACAGGATCGGCGGTTTTCT
TTTCTCTTCTCAACCTAGGCTACAGCCGATAGTCTGGAACAGCGCACTTACGGGTTGCTGCGCAACCCAA
GTGCTACCGGCGCGGCAGCGTGACCCGTGTCGGCGGCTCCAACGGCTCGCCATCGTCCAGAAAACACGGC
TCATCGGGCATCGGCAGGCGCTGCTGCCCGCGCCGTTCCCATTCCTCCGTTTCGGTCAAGGCTGGCAGGT
CTGGTTCCATGCCCGGAATGCCGGGCTGGCTGGGCGGCTCCTCGCCGGGGCCGGTCGGTAGTTGCTGCTC
GCCCGGATACAGGGTCGGGATGCGGCGCAGGTCGCCATGCCCCAACAGCGATTCGTCCTGGTCGTCGTGA
TCAACCACCACGGCGGCACTGAACACCGACAGGCGCAACTGGTCGCGGGGCTGGCCCCACGCCACGCGGT
CATTGACCACGTAGGCCGACACGGTGCCGGGGCCGTTGAGCTTCACGACGGAGATCCAGCGCTCGGCCAC
CAAGTCCTTGACTGCGTATTGGACCGTCCGCAAAGAACGTCCGATGAGCTTGGAAAGTGTCTTCTGGCTG
ACCACCACGGCGTTCTGGTGGCCCATCTGCGCCACGAGGTGATGCAGCAGCATTGCCGCCGTGGGTTTCC
TCGCAATAAGCCCGGCCCACGCCTCATGCGCTTTGCGTTCCGTTTGCACCCAGTGACCGGGCTTGTTCTT
GGCTTGAATGCCGATTTCTCTGGACTGCGTGGCCATGCTTATCTCCATGCGGTAGGGGTGCCGCACGGTT
GCGGCACCATGCGCAATCAGCTGCAACTTTTCGGCAGCGCGACAACAATTATGCGTTGCGTAAAAGTGGC
AGTCAATTACAGATTTTCTTTAACCTACGCAATGAGCTATTGCGGGGGGTGCCGCAATGAGCTGTTGCGT
ACCCCCCTTTTTTAAGTTGTTGATTTTTAAGTCTTTCGCATTTCGCCCTATATCTAGTTCTTTGGTGCCC
AAAGAAGGGCACCCCTGCGGGGTTCCCCCACGCCTTCGGCGCGGCTCCCCCTCCGGCAAAAAGTGGCCCC
TCCGGGGCTTGTTGATCGACTGCGCGGCCTTCGGCCTTGCCCAAGGTGGCGCTGCCCCCTTGGAACCCCC
GCACTCGCCGCCGTGAGGCTCGGGGGGCAGGCGGGCGGGCTTCGCCCTTCGACTGCCCCCACTCGCATAG
GCTTGGGTCGTTCCAGGCGCGTCAAGGCCAAGCCGCTGCGCGGTCGCTGCGCGAGCCTTGACCCGCCTTC
CACTTGGTGTCCAACCGGCAAGCGAAGCGCGCAGGCCGCAGGCCGGAGGCTTTTCCCCAGAGAAAATTAA
AAAAATTGATGGGGCAAGGCCGCAGGCCGCGCAGTTGGAGCCGGTGGGTATGTGGTCGAAGGCTGGGTAG
CCGGTGGGCAATCCCTGTGGTCAAGCTCGTGGGCAGGCGCAGCCTGTCCATCAGCTTGTCCAGCAGGGTT
GTCCACGGGCCGAGCGAAGCGAGCCAGCCGGTGGCCGCTCGCGGCCATCGTCCACATATCCTAGTGCTTG
GATTCTCACCAATAAAAAACGCCCGGCGGCAACCGAGCGTTCTGAACAAATCCAGATGGAGTTCTGAGGT
CATTACTGGATCTATCAACAGGAGTCCAAGCGAGCTCTCGAACCCCAGAGTCCCGCTCAGAAGAACTCGT
CAAGAAGGCGATAGAAGGCGATGCGCTGCGAATCGGGAGCGGCGATACCGTAAAGCACGAGGAAGCGGTC
AGCCCATTCGCCGCCAAGCTCTTCAGCAATATCACGGGTAGCCAACGCTATGTCCTGATAGCGGTCCGCC
ACACCCAGCCGGCCACAGTCGATGAATCCAGAAAAGCGGCCATTTTCCACCATGATATTCGGCAAGCAGG
CATCGCCATGGGTCACGACGAGATCCTCGCCGTCGGGCATGCGCGCCTTGAGCCTGGCGAACAGTTCGGC
TGGCGCGAGCCCCTGATGCTCTTCGTCCAGATCATCCTGATCGACAAGACCGGCTTCCATCCGAGTACGT
GCTCGCTCGATGCGATGTTTCGCTTGGTGGTCGAATGGGCAGGTAGCCGGATCAAGCGTATGCAGCCGCC
GCATTGCATCAGCCATGATGGATACTTTCTCGGCAGGAGCAAGGTGAGATGACAGGAGATCCTGCCCCGG
CACTTCGCCCAATAGCAGCCAGTCCCTTCCCGCTTCAGTGACAACGTCGAGCACAGCTGCGCAAGGAACG
CCCGTCGTGGCCAGCCACGATAGCCGCGCTGCCTCGTCCTGCAGTTCATTCAGGGCACCGGACAGGTCGG
TCTTGACAAAAAGAACCGGGCGCCCCTGCGCTGACAGCCGGAACACGGCGGCATCAGAGCAGCCGATTGT
CTGTTGTGCCCAGTCATAGCCGAATAGCCTCTCCACCCAAGCGGCCGGAGAACCTGCGTGCAATCCATCT
TGTTCAATCATGCGAAACGATCCTCATCCTGTCTCTTGATCAGATCATGATCCCCTGCGCCATCAGATCC
TTGGCGGCAAGAAAGCCATCCAGTTTACTTTGCAGGGCTTCCCAACCTTACCAGAGGGCGCCCCAGCTGG
CAATTCC
Features (pLannotate 1.2.2; 7 found; start..end, strand, type, name):
    197..220     +  CDS            8xHis: 8xHis affinity tag
    251..961     +  CDS            Superfolder GFP: Superfolder GFP is a basic (constitutively fluorescent) green fluorescent protein published in 2005, derived from Aequorea victoria. It is reported to be a very rapidly-maturing weak dimer.
   1124..1786    -  CDS            pBBR1 Rep: replication protein for the broad-host-range plasmid pBBR1 from Bordetella bronchiseptica
   1787..2558    -  rep_origin     pBBR1 oriV: replication origin of the broad-host-range plasmid pBBR1 from Bordetella bronchiseptica; requires the pBBR1 Rep protein for replication
   2592..2686    -  terminator     lambda t0 terminator: transcription terminator from phage lambda
   2720..3511    -  CDS            neo: KKA2_KLEPN - Also known as kan, nptII. Experimental evidence at protein level: Swiss-Prot protein existence level 1. Resistance to kanamycin, neomycin, paromomycin, ribostamycin, butirosin and gentamicin B. From Klebsiella pneumoniae.
   3543..3647    -  CDS            tnpA (fragment): TN5P_ECOLX - Also known as tnp. Experimental evidence at protein level: Swiss-Prot protein existence level 1. Mediates transposition of transposon Tn5 by a 'cut and paste' mechanism. First, the monomeric transposase binds the 19 bp inverted DNA repeats flanking the transposon. Then, dimerization of the DNA- bound transposase creates a synaptic DNA complex. After nicking of the first DNA strand, excision of the transposon proceeds through a series of intermediates. The transposase then mediates the insertion of the transposon at a new site by strand transfer. The activity of the wild- type tran
