[The description below was written by a language model from this plasmid's Addgene catalogue record and pLannotate feature annotations shown in this document.]
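Description:
pWN212 is a small (about 3.6 kb) bacterial expression plasmid built on the broad-host-range pBBR1 replicon. It is maintained by the pBBR1 oriV together with the adjacent pBBR1 Rep gene, whose protein product is required for the origin to fire. This pairing allows replication in a wide range of Gram-negative bacteria beyond E. coli, and the record lists the plasmid as low copy. Selection is by kanamycin, conferred by the neo/nptII aminoglycoside phosphotransferase gene, which is followed by a phage lambda t0 transcription terminator. A short fragment annotated as Tn5 transposase lies next to the resistance gene. It is most likely a remnant carried over with the Tn5-derived kanamycin cassette rather than a functional element.

The payload is a synthetic superfolder GFP coding sequence (711 bp), a rapidly maturing, constitutively fluorescent variant derived from Aequorea victoria GFP. According to the catalogue entry it is driven by J23107, a member of the Anderson collection of constitutive synthetic sigma-70 promoters. The promoter itself was not picked up in the automated feature table, which also annotates no ribosome binding site or terminator for the reporter. An N-terminal histidine tag, annotated as 8xHis, sits just upstream of sfGFP, allowing affinity purification or immunodetection of the reporter.

The plasmid comes from a synthetic biology toolbox developed for nitrogen-fixing soil microbes. In that context it most plausibly serves as a fluorescent reporter for measuring the strength of a defined constitutive promoter on the pBBR1 origin in such hosts, and for comparison with related constructs carrying other promoters or replicons.
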