Addgene plasmid #215295: pWN212
Purpose: Expresses sfGFP under the Anderson J23107 promoter with a BBR1 backbone.
Depositing lab: Brian Pfleger. Depositing organization: University of Wisconsin, Madison. Publication: Synthetic Biology Toolbox for Nitrogen-Fixing Soil Microbes. Venkataraman M, Ynigez-Gutierrez A, Infante V, MacIntyre A, Fernandes-Junior PI, Ane JM, Pfleger B. ACS Synth Biol. 2023 Dec 15;12(12):3623-3634. doi: 10.1021/acssynbio.3c00414. Epub 2023 Nov 21. PubMed 37988619.
Backbone
  Vector backbone: BBR1
  Backbone size w/o insert (bp): 2935
  Total vector size (bp): 3646
  Vector type: Bacterial Expression
Growth in bacteria
  Bacterial resistance: Kanamycin, 50 μg/mL
  Growth temperature: 37°C
  Growth strain: DH5alpha
  Copy number: Low Copy
Gene/Insert
  Gene/Insert name: sfGFP
  Species: Synthetic
  Insert size (bp): 711
  Promoter: J23107
  Tag / fusion protein: His (N terminal on insert)
  Cloning method: Unknown
  Sequencing primers: 5′ agaacctgcgtgcaatccatc
Terms and licenses: Academic/Nonprofit Terms; Industry Terms: Not Available to Industry
How to cite: pWN212 was a gift from Brian Pfleger (Addgene plasmid # 215295 ; http://n2t.net/addgene:215295 ; RRID:Addgene_215295)
